>Addgene plasmid #36268 | pEcKdtA | depositor partial sequence | sequence record 45228 | pEcKdtA sequence 1278 bps
ATGCTCGAATTGCTTTACACCGCCCTTCTCTACCTTATTCAGCCGCTGATCTGGATACGGCTCTGGGTGC
GCGGACGTAAGGCTCCGGCCTATCGAAAACGCTGGGGTGAACGTTACGGTTTTTACCGCCATCCGCTAAA
ACCAGGCGGCATTATGCTGCACTCCGTCTCCGTCGGTGAAACTCTGGCGGCAATCCCGTTGGTGCGCGCG
CTGCGTCATCGTTATCCTGATTTACCGATTACCGTAACAACCATGACGCCAACCGGTTCGGAGCGCGTAC
AATCGGCTTTCGGGAAGGATGTTCAGCACGTTTATCTGCCGTATGATCTGCCCGATGCACTCAACCGTTT
CCTGAATAAAGTCGACCCTAAACTGGTGTTGATTATGGAAACCGAACTATGGCCTAACCTGATTGCGGCG
CTACATAAACGTAAAATTCCGCTGGTGATCGCTAACGCGCGACTCTCTGCCCGCTCGGCCGCAGGTTATG
CCAAACTGGGTAAATTCGTCCGTCGCTTGCTGCGTCGTATTACGCTGATTGCTGCGCAAAATGAAGAAGA
TGGTGCACGTTTTGTGGCGCTGGGCGCAAAAAATAATCAGGTGACCGTTACCGGTAGCCTGAAATTCGAT
ATTTCTGTAACGCCGCAGTTGGCTGCTAAAGCCGTGACGCTGCGCCGCCAGTGGGCACCACACCGCCCGG
TATGGATTGCCACCAGCACTCACGAAGGCGAAGAGAGTGTGGTGATCGCCGCACATCAGGCATTGTTACA
GCAATTCCCGAATTTATTGCTCATCCTGGTACCCCGTCATCCGGAACGCTTCCCGGATGCGATTAACCTT
GTCCGCCAGGCTGGACTAAGCTATATCACACGCTCTTCAGGGGAAGTCCCCTCCACCAGCACGCAGGTTG
TGGTTGGCGATACGATGGGCGAGTTGATGTTACTGTATGGCATTGCCGATCTCGCCTTTGTTGGCGGTTC
ACTGGTTGAACGTGGTGGGCATAATCCGCTGGAAGCTGCCGCACACGCTATTCCGGTATTGATGGGGCCG
CATACTTTTAACTTTAAAGACATTTGCGCGCGGCTGGAGCAGGCAAGCGGGCTGATTACCGTTACCGATG
CCACTACGCTTGCAAAAGAGGTTTCCTCTTTACTCACCGACGCCGATTACCGTAGTTTCTATGGCCGTCA
TGCCGTTGAAGTACTGTATCAAAACCAGGGCGCGCTACAGCGTCTGCTTCAACTGCTGGAACCTTACCTG
CCACCGAAAACGCATTGA
