>Addgene plasmid #36268 | pEcKdtA | addgene partial sequence | sequence record 49946 | pBAD33-1-F 5'-GCAGCATATGCTCGAATTGCTTTACACCGC-3'
CGCTGGGGTGAACGTTACGGTTTTTACCGCCATCCGCTAAAACCAGGCGGCATTATGCTGCACTCCGTCT
CCGTCGGTGAAACTCTGGCGGCAATCCCGTTGGTGCGCGCGCTGCGTCATCGTTATCCTGATTTACCGAT
TACCGTAACAACCATGACGCCAACCGGTTCGGAGCGCGTACAATCGGCTTTCGGGAAGGATGTTCAGCAC
GTTTATCTGCCGTATGATCTGCCCGATGCACTCAACCGTTTCCTGAATAAAGTCGACCCTAAACTGGTGT
TGATTATGGAAACCGAACTATGGCCTAACCTGATTGCGGCGCTACATAAACGTAAAATTCCGCTGGTGAT
CGCTAACGCGCGACTCTCTGCCCGCTCGGCCGCAGGTTATGCCAAACTGGGTAAATTCGTCCGTCGCTTG
CTGCGTCGTATTACGCTGATTGCTGCGCAAAATGAAGAAGATGGTGCACGTTTTGTGGCGCTGGGCGCAA
AAAATAATCAGGTGACCGTTACCGGTAGCCTGAAATTCGATATTTCTGTAACGCCGCAGTTGGCTGCTAA
AGCCGTGACGCTGCGCCGCCAGTGGGCACCACACCGCCCGGTATGGATTGCCACCAGCACTCACGAAGGC
GAAGAGAGTGTGGTGATCGCCGCACATCAGGCATTGTTACAGCAATTCCCGAATTTATTGCTCATCCTGG
TACCCCGTCATCCGGAACGCTTCCCGGATGCGATTAACCTTGTCCGCCAGGCTGGACTAAGCTATATCAC
ACGCTC
