[The description below was written by a language model from this plasmid's Addgene catalogue record.]
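Description:
pEcKdtA is a bacterial expression plasmid built on the pBAD33.1 backbone that carries the Escherichia coli kdtA gene. It is maintained in E. coli under chloramphenicol selection. The record lists the copy number as unknown and includes no feature table, so the origin of replication and other backbone elements are not documented here. pBAD33-family vectors are generally known as arabinose-inducible plasmids carrying a chloramphenicol resistance marker.

The insert, E. coli KdtA, was cloned by restriction digestion between NdeI at the 5′ end and HindIII at the 3′ end, and both sites remain intact. The NdeI site is commonly used to place a coding sequence's start codon directly in the vector's expression context. The promoter field reads "araC", which points to the arabinose-regulated system typical of pBAD vectors. In that system the AraC regulator controls transcription from the araBAD promoter, so expression can be switched on and tuned with arabinose and kept low without it. No epitope or purification tags, fusion partners or reporters are recorded.

KdtA is the Kdo transferase, the enzyme that adds 3-deoxy-D-manno-octulosonic acid (Kdo) residues to lipid A precursors during lipopolysaccharide biosynthesis. The associated publication concerns interchangeable domains in the Kdo transferases of E. coli and Haemophilus influenzae. This suggests the plasmid supplies the wild-type E. coli enzyme for controlled expression, probably as a reference alongside the H. influenzae enzyme or domain-swapped variants. The record does not spell out the specific experimental use.
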