Addgene plasmid #36268: pEcKdtA
Depositing lab: Christian Raetz. Depositing organization: Duke University. Publication: Interchangeable domains in the Kdo transferases of Escherichia coli and Haemophilus influenzae. Chung HS, Raetz CR. Biochemistry. 2010 May 18;49(19):4126-37. 10.1021/bi100343e PubMed 20394418.
Backbone
  Vector backbone: pBAD33.1
Growth in bacteria
  Bacterial resistance: Chloramphenicol, 25 μg/mL
  Growth temperature: 37°C
  Growth strain: XL1 Blue
  Copy number: Unknown
Gene/Insert
  Gene/Insert name: E. coli KdtA
  Promoter: araC
  Cloning method: Restriction Enzyme; 5′ cloning site NdeI (not destroyed); 3′ cloning site HindIII (not destroyed)
  Sequencing primers: 5′ 5’-GCAGCATATGCTCGAATTGCTTTACACCGC-3’; 3′ 5’-GCAGAAGCTTTCAATGCGTTTTCGGTGGCAG-3’#
Terms and licenses: Academic/Nonprofit Terms; Industry Terms: Not Available to Industry
How to cite: pEcKdtA was a gift from Christian Raetz (Addgene plasmid # 36268 ; http://n2t.net/addgene:36268 ; RRID:Addgene_36268)
